Addgene plasmid #213907: pDonor_RB-TnV2
Purpose: Barcoded mariner transposon with kan selection casette, and modified terminal sequences - barcodes can be added via FseI-SbfI restriction sites
Depositing lab: James Collins. Depositing organization: Massachusetts Institute of Technology. Publication: A self-propagating, barcoded transposon system for the dynamic rewiring of genomic networks. English MA, Alcantar MA, Collins JJ. Mol Syst Biol. 2023 Jun 12;19(6):e11398. doi: 10.15252/msb.202211398. Epub 2023 Mar 27. PubMed 36970845.
Backbone
  Vector backbone: pDonor_Tn
  Vector type: Bacterial Expression
Growth in bacteria
  Bacterial resistance: Ampicillin, 100 μg/mL
  Growth temperature: 37°C
  Growth strain: Pir1
  Copy number: Unknown
Gene/Insert
  Gene/Insert name: mariner transposon with kan resistance and FseI-SbfI sites for barcode insertion
  Species: Synthetic
  Cloning method: Gibson Cloning
Terms and licenses: Academic/Nonprofit Terms; Industry Terms: Not Available to Industry
Depositor comments: This plasmid contains a mariner transposon with a kanamycin resistance gene on an R6k gamma suicide backbone. The backbone encodes for ampicillin resistance and can be propagated in pir+ strains (e.g., One Shot PIR1 competent cells). Kanamycin is used to select pir- cells that have undergone a transposition event. N20 Barcodes can be added via the FseI-SbfI restriction sites.
How to cite: pDonor_RB-TnV2 was a gift from James Collins (Addgene plasmid # 213907 ; http://n2t.net/addgene:213907 ; RRID:Addgene_213907)
