[The description below was written by a language model from this plasmid's Addgene catalogue record and pLannotate feature annotations shown in this document.]
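Description:
pDonor_RB-TnV2 is a 3.7 kb bacterial transposon donor plasmid built on the pDonor_Tn backbone. It carries a synthetic mariner transposon on a conditionally replicating "suicide" vector. Replication depends on the R6K γ origin, which functions only when the R6K initiator protein pi is supplied, so the plasmid is maintained in pir+ E. coli strains such as PIR1 and cannot persist in pir- recipients. The backbone encodes β-lactamase (AmpR) under its native bla promoter for ampicillin selection during propagation. It also contains an incP origin of transfer (oriT) with an adjacent traJ fragment, which would in principle allow mobilisation by conjugation from a suitable donor strain, although the record does not describe the delivery route. Small lacZα and pUC-type multiple cloning site fragments are also annotated and appear to be cloning remnants.

The payload is a mariner transposon with modified terminal sequences, carrying a kanamycin resistance cassette (neo/nptII) followed by the rrnB T1 and T2 transcription terminators, which should limit read-through from the marker. The transposon ends themselves are not annotated in the feature table, the promoter driving the kan gene is not stated, and no transposase gene is annotated on this plasmid. FseI and SbfI restriction sites allow insertion of random 20-nucleotide barcodes, so that each transposon copy can be uniquely tagged. Because the backbone is lost in pir- cells, kanamycin resistance there reports a transposition event into the host genome. The construct is intended for generating barcoded transposon insertion libraries, as part of a barcoded transposon system for rewiring genomic networks.
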