Features (pLannotate 1.2.2; 10 found; start..end, strand, type, name):
    101..157     -  CDS            lacZα (fragment): LacZα fragment of β-galactosidase; lacZ fragment
    182..570     -  rep_origin     R6K γ ori: γ replication origin from E. coli plasmid R6K; requires the R6K initiator protein pi for replication
    607..652     -  CDS            traJ (fragment): oriT-recognizing protein; traJ
    685..794     -  oriT           oriT: incP origin of transfer
    958..1818    -  CDS            AmpR: β-lactamase; bla; confers resistance to ampicillin, carbenicillin, and related antibiotics
   1819..1923    -  promoter       AmpR promoter: bla
   2390..2427    -  misc_feature   MCS (fragment): pUC18/19 multiple cloning site
   2632..3423    +  CDS            neo: KKA2_KLEPN - Also known as kan, nptII. Experimental evidence at protein level: Swiss-Prot protein existence level 1. Resistance to kanamycin, neomycin, paromomycin, ribostamycin, butirosin and gentamicin B. From Klebsiella pneumoniae.
   3485..3571    +  terminator     rrnB T1 terminator: Escherichia coli rrnB; transcription terminator T1 from the E. coli rrnB gene
   3663..3690    +  terminator     rrnB T2 terminator: transcription terminator T2 from the E. coli rrnB gene
>Addgene plasmid #213907 | pDonor_RB-TnV2 | addgene full sequence | sequence record 422622 | Addgene NGS Result
GCTGGCGGGACTCTGGGGTTCGCGACACTGGCAGAGCATTACGCCCTGCAGGATGCAATGGGCCGGCCAG
ACCGGGGACTTATCAGCCAACCTGTTATGTGTTGGGTAACGCCAGGGTTTTCCCAGTCACGACGTTGTAA
AACGACGGCCAGTGAATTAATTCTTGCTTATGGAATTCCCATGTCAGCCGTTAAGTGTTCCTGTGTCACT
CAAAATTGCTTTGAGAGGCTCTAAGGGCTTCTCAGTGCGTTACATCCCTGGCTTGTTGTCCACAACCGTT
AAACCTTAAAAGCTTTAAAAGCCTTATATATTCTTTTTTTTCTTATAAAACTTAAAACCTTAGAGGCTAT
TTAAGTTGCTGATTTATATTAATTTTATTGTTCAAACATGAGAGCTTAGTACGTGAAACATGAGAGCTTA
GTACGTTAGCCATGAGAGCTTAGTACGTTAGCCATGAGGGTTTAGTTCGTTAAACATGAGAGCTTAGTAC
GTTAAACATGAGAGCTTAGTACGTGAAACATGAGAGCTTAGTACGTACTATCAACAGGTTGAACTGCTGA
TCTTCAGATCCTCTACGCCGGACGCATCGTGGCCGGATCAATTCCGTGATAGGTGGGCTGCCCTTCCTGG
TTGGCTTGGTTTCATCAGCCATCCGCTTGCCCTCATCTGTTACGCCGGCGGTAGCCGGCCAGCCTCGCAG
AGCAGGATTCCCGTTGAGCACCGCCAGGTGCGAATAAGGGACAGTGAAGAAGGAACACCCGCTCGCGGGT
GGGCCTACTTCACCTATCCTGCCCGGCTGACGCCGTTGGATACACCAAGGAAAGTCTACACGAACCCTTT
GGCAAAATCCTGTATATCGTGCGAAAAAGGATGGATATACCGAAAAAATCGCTATAATGACCCCGAAGCA
GGGTTATGCAGCGGAAAACGGAATTGATCCCCCTCGAATTGACGCGTTTACCAATGCTTAATCAGTGAGG
CACCTATCTCAGCGATCTGTCTATTTCGTTCATCCATAGTTGCCTGACTCCCCGTCGTGTAGATAACTAC
GATACGGGAGGGCTTACCATCTGGCCCCAGTGCTGCAATGATACCGCGAGACCCACGCTCACCGGCTCCA
GATTTATCAGCAATAAACCAGCCAGCCGGAAGGGCCGAGCGCAGAAGTGGTCCTGCAACTTTATCCGCCT
CCATCCAGTCTATTAATTGTTGCCGGGAAGCTAGAGTAAGTAGTTCGCCAGTTAATAGTTTGCGCAACGT
TGTTGCCATTGCTACAGGCATCGTGGTGTCACGCTCGTCGTTTGGTATGGCTTCATTCAGCTCCGGTTCC
CAACGATCAAGGCGAGTTACATGATCCCCCATGTTGTGCAAAAAAGCGGTTAGCTCCTTCGGTCCTCCGA
TCGTTGTCAGAAGTAAGTTGGCCGCAGTGTTATCACTCATGGTTATGGCAGCACTGCATAATTCTCTTAC
TGTCATGCCATCCGTAAGATGCTTTTCTGTGACTGGTGAGTACTCAACCAAGTCATTCTGAGAATAGTGT
ATGCGGCGACCGAGTTGCTCTTGCCCGGCGTCAATACGGGATAATACCGCGCCACATAGCAGAACTTTAA
AAGTGCTCATCATTGGAAAACGTTCTTCGGGGCGAAAACTCTCAAGGATCTTACCGCTGTTGAGATCCAG
TTCGATGTAACCCACTCGTGCACCCAACTGATCTTCAGCATCTTTTACTTTCACCAGCGTTTCTGGGTGA
GCAAAAACAGGAAGGCAAAATGCCGCAAAAAAGGGAATAAGGGCGACACGGAAATGTTGAATACTCATAC
TCTTCCTTTTTCAATATTATTGAAGCATTTATCAGGGTTATTGTCTCATGAGCGGATACATATTTGAATG
TATTTAGAAAAATAAACAAATAGGGGTTCCGCGCACATTTCCCCGAAAAGTGCCACCTGACGTCTAAGAA
ACCATTATTATCATGACATTTATCAACCTATAAAAATAGGCGTATCACGAGGCCCTTTCGTCACGCGTCC
TCGGTACCTATAACAGGTTGGCTGATAAGTCCCCGGTCTGCTGATGAGACGAGCAGTTACAGAGATGTTA
CGAACCCGTCTCAAGCAACACATAGATGGCGTCGCTAGTATTAAATGCATATGACTTTCATATAGTACCA
ACCTGGTGATGATTCCCGGACCAAAACGAAAAAAGACGCTTTTCAGCGTCTTATTGTTCGTCTTTGGTAC
CGAGTTGAGAAGAGAAAAGAAAACCGCCGATCCTGTCCACCGCATTACTGCAAGGTAGTGGACAAGACCG
GCGGTCTTAAGTTTTTTGGCTGAAAGCTACTGGGCTATCTGGACAAGGGAAAACGCAAGCGCAAAGAGAA
AGCAGAGGATCGACTCTAGAGGATCCCCGGGTACCGAGCTCGAATTCTGATTAGCTTGCAGTGGGCTTAC
ATGGCGATAGCTAGACTGGGCGGTTTTATGGACAGCAAGCGAACCGGAATTGCCAGCTGGGGCGCCCTCT
GGTAAGGTTGGGAAGCCCTGCAAAGTAAACTGGATGGCTTTCTTGCCGCCAAGGATCTGATGGCGCAGGG
GATCAAGATCTGATCAAGAGACAGGATGAGGATCGTTTCGCATGATTGAACAAGATGGATTGCACGCAGG
TTCTCCGGCCGCTTGGGTGGAGAGGCTATTCGGCTATGACTGGGCACAACAGACAATCGGCTGCTCTGAT
GCCGCCGTGTTCCGGCTGTCAGCGCAGGGGCGCCCGGTTCTTTTTGTCAAGACCGACCTGTCCGGTGCCC
TGAATGAACTGCAGGACGAGGCAGCGCGGCTATCGTGGCTGGCCACGACGGGCGTTCCTTGCGCAGCTGT
GCTCGACGTTGTCACTGAAGCGGGAAGGGACTGGCTGCTATTGGGCGAAGTGCCGGGGCAGGATCTCCTG
TCATCTCACCTTGCTCCTGCCGAGAAAGTATCCATCATGGCTGATGCAATGCGGCGGCTGCATACGCTTG
ATCCGGCTACCTGCCCATTCGACCACCAAGCGAAACATCGCATCGAGCGAGCACGTACTCGGATGGAAGC
CGGTCTTGTCGATCAGGATGATCTGGACGAAGAGCATCAGGGGCTCGCGCCAGCCGAACTGTTCGCCAGG
CTCAAGGCGCGCATGCCCGACGGCGAGGATCTCGTCGTGACCCATGGCGATGCCTGCTTGCCGAATATCA
TGGTGGAAAATGGCCGCTTTTCTGGATTCATCGACTGTGGCCGGCTGGGTGTGGCGGACCGCTATCAGGA
CATAGCGTTGGCTACCCGTGATATTGCTGAAGAGCTTGGCGGCGAATGGGCTGACCGCTTCCTCGTGCTT
TACGGTATCGCCGCTCCCGATTCGCAGCGCATCGCCTTCTATCGCCTTCTTGACGAGTTCTTCTGAGCGG
GACTCTGGGGTTCGAAATGACTCTAGAATGCGAGAGTAGGGAACTGCCAGGCATCAAATAAAACGAAAGG
CTCAGTCGAAAGACTGGGCCTTTCGTTTTATCTGTTGTTTGTCGGTGAACGCTCTCCTGAGTAGGACAAA
TCCGCCGGGAGCGGATTTGAACGTTGCGAAGCAACGGCCCGGAGGGTGGCGGGCAGGACGCCCGCCATAA
ACTGCCAGGCATCAAATTAAGCAGAAGGCCATCCTGACGGATGGCCTTTTTGCGTTTCTAC
